Addgene plasmid #67955: 8X2C mAGNET
Purpose: (Empty Backbone) Lentiviral vector coding EGFP followed by 8x miR-128 and 8x miR-221 target sequences
Depositing lab: Xue Han & Wilson Wong. Depositing organization: Boston University Main Campus. Publication: Rationally Designed MicroRNA-Based Genetic Classifiers Target Specific Neurons in the Brain. Sayeg MK, Weinberg BH, Cha SS, Goodloe M, Wong WW, Han X. ACS Synth Biol. 2015 Apr 13. 10.1021/acssynbio.5b00040 PubMed 25848814.
Backbone
  Vector backbone: pHR
  Vector type: Lentiviral
Growth in bacteria
  Bacterial resistance: Ampicillin, 100 μg/mL
  Growth temperature: 30°C
  Growth strain: Stbl3
  Copy number: High Copy
Terms and licenses: Academic/Nonprofit Terms; Industry Terms: Not Available to Industry
How to cite: 8X2C mAGNET was a gift from Xue Han & Wilson Wong (Addgene plasmid # 67955 ; http://n2t.net/addgene:67955 ; RRID:Addgene_67955)
