[The description below was written by a language model from this plasmid's Addgene catalogue record and pLannotate feature annotations shown in this document.]
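Description:
8X2C mAGNET is a 10,865-bp HIV-1-based lentiviral transfer vector built on the pHR backbone. It is listed as an empty backbone and encodes an EGFP reporter whose expression is made sensitive to endogenous microRNAs. It is maintained in E. coli through a high-copy ColE1/pUC-type origin and selected with ampicillin via the β-lactamase gene. The record specifies a recombination-deficient strain, which is common for plasmids carrying LTR repeats and, here, arrays of repeated target sites. The bacterial portion also holds remnants of older vector lineages: fragments of TcR, rop, bom and lacI, plus an SV40 promoter–gpt cassette with the SV40 small t intron and poly(A) signal. These appear to be backbone carry-over rather than functional payload.

The viral portion runs from a truncated 5' LTR through the Ψ packaging signal with adjoining gag sequence, the RRE for Rev-dependent nuclear export, and the cPPT/CTS. It ends in a self-inactivating ΔU3 3' LTR. Between these elements, the human EF-1α promoter drives EGFP, and a WPRE downstream enhances transcript expression. According to the catalogue entry, EGFP is followed by eight miR-128 and eight miR-221 target sequences. The feature table does not annotate them, but an unannotated gap between EGFP and the WPRE is the likely location.

Cells expressing either microRNA should silence the transcript, so fluorescence is confined to cells lacking both. The associated publication describes such designs as microRNA-based genetic classifiers for targeting specific neurons in the brain. Producing virus would require packaging and envelope functions supplied in trans.
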