Features (pLannotate 1.2.2; 34 found; start..end, strand, type, name):
     38..106     +  CDS            nef (fragment): NEF_HV1Z2 - Experimental evidence at protein level: Swiss-Prot protein existence level 1. Extracellular Nef protein targets CD4(+) T-lymphocytes for apoptosis by interacting with CXCR4 surface receptors. From Human immunodeficiency virus type 1 group M subtype D (isolate Z2/CDC-Z34) (HIV-1).
    108..341     +  LTR            3' LTR (ΔU3): self-inactivating 3' long terminal repeat (LTR) from HIV-1
    366..384     -  promoter       SP6 promoter: promoter for bacteriophage SP6 RNA polymerase
    612..891     +  CDS            TcR (fragment): tetracycline efflux protein; tet; confers resistance to tetracycline
    892..940     -  misc_feature   bom (fragment): basis of mobility region from pBR322
   1042..1077    -  CDS            rop (fragment): Rop protein, which maintains plasmids at low copy number; rop
   1172..1276    +  promoter       AmpR promoter: bla
   1277..2137    +  CDS            AmpR: β-lactamase; bla; confers resistance to ampicillin, carbenicillin, and related antibiotics
   2308..2896    +  rep_origin     ori: high-copy-number ColE1/pMB1/pBR322/pUC origin of replication
   3079..3135    +  CDS            lacI (fragment): lac repressor; lacI; The lac repressor binds to the lac operator to inhibit transcription in E. coli. This inhibition can be relieved by adding lactose or isopropyl-β-D-thiogalactopyranoside (IPTG).
   3142..3471    +  promoter       SV40 promoter: SV40 enhancer and early promoter
   3671..3790    +  CDS            gpt (fragment): XGPT_ECOLI - Also known as gpp, gxu. Experimental evidence at protein level: Swiss-Prot protein existence level 1. Purine salvage pathway enzyme that catalyzes the transfer of the ribosyl-5-phosphate group from 5-phospho-alpha-D-ribose 1- diphosphate (PRPP) to the N9 position of the 6-oxopurines guanine and xanthine to form the corresponding ribonucleotides GMP (guanosine 5'- monophosphate) and XMP (xanthosine 5'-monophosphate), with the release of PPi. To a lesser extent, also acts on hypoxanthine (PubMed:9100006, PubMed:3886014). Does not ribophosphorylate adenine (PubMed:3886014). From Esch
   3790..4125    +  CDS            gpt (fragment): XGPT_ECOLI - Also known as gpp, gxu. Experimental evidence at protein level: Swiss-Prot protein existence level 1. Purine salvage pathway enzyme that catalyzes the transfer of the ribosyl-5-phosphate group from 5-phospho-alpha-D-ribose 1- diphosphate (PRPP) to the N9 position of the 6-oxopurines guanine and xanthine to form the corresponding ribonucleotides GMP (guanosine 5'- monophosphate) and XMP (xanthosine 5'-monophosphate), with the release of PPi. To a lesser extent, also acts on hypoxanthine (PubMed:9100006, PubMed:3886014). Does not ribophosphorylate adenine (PubMed:3886014). From Esch
   4220..4525    +  CDS            frsA (fragment): FRSA_ECOLI - Also known as yafA. Experimental evidence at protein level: Swiss-Prot protein existence level 1. Catalyzes the hydrolysis of esters (PubMed:15808744). Displays esterase activity toward pNP-butyrate (PubMed:15808744). May stimulate mixed-acid fermentation by acting as a fermentation/respiration switch that down-regulates respiration and up- regulates fermentation rates (PubMed:15169777). From Escherichia coli (strain K12).
   4529..4603    +  CDS            small t antigen (fragment): SV40 (simian virus 40) small t antigen
   4605..4670    +  intron         small t intron: SV40 (simian virus 40) small t antigen intron
   4800..4820    +  CDS            SV40 NLS: nuclear localization signal of SV40 (simian virus 40) large T antigen
   5139..5222    +  CDS            large T antigen (fragment): large T antigen from SV40 (simian virus 40)
   5245..5379    +  polyA_signal   SV40 poly(A) signal: SV40 polyadenylation signal
   5547..5876    +  CDS            nef (fragment): NEF_HV1BR - Experimental evidence at protein level: Swiss-Prot protein existence level 1. Extracellular Nef protein targets CD4(+) T-lymphocytes for apoptosis by interacting with CXCR4 surface receptors (PubMed:14990729). From Human immunodeficiency virus type 1 group M subtype B (isolate BRU/LAI) (HIV-1).
   5924..6181    +  LTR            5' LTR (truncated): truncated 5' long terminal repeat (LTR) from HIV-1
   6228..6353    +  misc_feature   HIV-1 Ψ: packaging signal of human immunodeficiency virus type 1
   6337..6675    +  CDS            HIV-1 gag (fragment): gag protein from human immunodeficiency virus 1; gag
   6850..7082    +  misc_feature   RRE: The Rev response element (RRE) of HIV-1 allows for Rev-dependent mRNA export from the nucleus to the cytoplasm.
   7054..7560    +  CDS            env (fragment): ENV_HV1H2 - Experimental evidence at protein level: Swiss-Prot protein existence level 1. [Transmembrane protein gp41]: Acts as a class I viral fusion protein. Under the current model, the protein has at least 3 conformational states: pre-fusion native state, pre-hairpin intermediate state, and post-fusion hairpin state. During fusion of viral and target intracellular membranes, the coiled coil regions (heptad repeats) assume a trimer-of-hairpins structure, positioning the fusion peptide in close proximity to the C-terminal region of the ectodomain. The formation of this structure appears to d
   7596..7713    +  misc_feature   cPPT/CTS: central polypurine tract and central termination sequence of HIV-1
   7750..7774    -  misc_feature   MCS (fragment): pBluescript multiple cloning site
   7779..8957    +  promoter       EF-1α promoter: strong constitutive promoter for human elongation factor EF-1α
   8974..8992    +  promoter       T7 promoter: promoter for bacteriophage T7 RNA polymerase
   9046..9762    +  CDS            EGFP: EGFP is a basic (constitutively fluorescent) green fluorescent protein published in 1996, derived from Aequorea victoria. It is reported to be a rapidly-maturing weak dimer with moderate acid sensitivity.
  10226..10256   +  misc_feature   MCS (fragment): pUC18/19 multiple cloning site
  10257..10275   +  misc_feature   MCS (fragment): pBluescript multiple cloning site
  10275..10863   +  misc_feature   WPRE: woodchuck hepatitis virus posttranscriptional regulatory element
  10864..21      +  misc_feature   MCS (fragment) (across the origin): pBluescript multiple cloning site
>Addgene plasmid #67955 | 8X2C mAGNET | depositor full sequence | sequence record 129358 | 8X2C mAGNET sequence 10865 bps
CGATACCGTCGACCTCGAGGGAATTAATTCGAGCTCGGTACCTTTAAGACCAATGACTTACAAGGCAGCT
GTAGATCTTAGCCACTTTTTAAAAGAAAAGGGGGGACTGGAAGGGCTAATTCACTCCCAACGAAGACAAG
ATCTGCTTTTTGCTTGTACTGGGTCTCTCTGGTTAGACCAGATCTGAGCCTGGGAGCTCTCTGGCTAACT
AGGGAACCCACTGCTTAAGCCTCAATAAAGCTTGCCTTGAGTGCTTCAAGTAGTGTGTGCCCGTCTGTTG
TGTGACTCTGGTAACTAGAGATCCCTCAGACCCTTTTAGTCAGTGTGGAAAATCTCTAGCAGCATCTAGA
ATTAATTCCGTGTATTCTATAGTGTCACCTAAATCGTATGTGTATGATACATAAGGTTATGTATTAATTG
TAGCCGCGTTCTAACGACAATATGTACAAGCCTAATTGTGTAGCATCTGGCTTACTGAAGCAGACCCTAT
CATCTCTCTCGTAAACTGCCGTCAGAGTCGGTTTGGTTGGACGAACCTTCTGAGTTTCTGGTAACGCCGT
CCCGCACCCGGAAATGGTCAGCGAACCAATCAGCAGGGTCATCGCTAGCCAGATCCTCTACGCCGGACGC
ATCGTGGCCGGCATCACCGGCGCCACAGGTGCGGTTGCTGGCGCCTATATCGCCGACATCACCGATGGGG
AAGATCGGGCTCGCCACTTCGGGCTCATGAGCGCTTGTTTCGGCGTGGGTATGGTGGCAGGCCCCGTGGC
CGGGGGACTGTTGGGCGCCATCTCCTTGCATGCACCATTCCTTGCGGCGGCGGTGCTCAACGGCCTCAAC
CTACTACTGGGCTGCTTCCTAATGCAGGAGTCGCATAAGGGAGAGCGTCGAATGGTGCACTCTCAGTACA
ATCTGCTCTGATGCCGCATAGTTAAGCCAGCCCCGACACCCGCCAACACCCGCTGACGCGCCCTGACGGG
CTTGTCTGCTCCCGGCATCCGCTTACAGACAAGCTGTGACCGTCTCCGGGAGCTGCATGTGTCAGAGGTT
TTCACCGTCATCACCGAAACGCGCGAGACGAAAGGGCCTCGTGATACGCCTATTTTTATAGGTTAATGTC
ATGATAATAATGGTTTCTTAGACGTCAGGTGGCACTTTTCGGGGAAATGTGCGCGGAACCCCTATTTGTT
TATTTTTCTAAATACATTCAAATATGTATCCGCTCATGAGACAATAACCCTGATAAATGCTTCAATAATA
TTGAAAAAGGAAGAGTATGAGTATTCAACATTTCCGTGTCGCCCTTATTCCCTTTTTTGCGGCATTTTGC
CTTCCTGTTTTTGCTCACCCAGAAACGCTGGTGAAAGTAAAAGATGCTGAAGATCAGTTGGGTGCACGAG
TGGGTTACATCGAACTGGATCTCAACAGCGGTAAGATCCTTGAGAGTTTTCGCCCCGAAGAACGTTTTCC
AATGATGAGCACTTTTAAAGTTCTGCTATGTGGCGCGGTATTATCCCGTATTGACGCCGGGCAAGAGCAA
CTCGGTCGCCGCATACACTATTCTCAGAATGACTTGGTTGAGTACTCACCAGTCACAGAAAAGCATCTTA
CGGATGGCATGACAGTAAGAGAATTATGCAGTGCTGCCATAACCATGAGTGATAACACTGCGGCCAACTT
ACTTCTGACAACGATCGGAGGACCGAAGGAGCTAACCGCTTTTTTGCACAACATGGGGGATCATGTAACT
CGCCTTGATCGTTGGGAACCGGAGCTGAATGAAGCCATACCAAACGACGAGCGTGACACCACGATGCCTG
TAGCAATGGCAACAACGTTGCGCAAACTATTAACTGGCGAACTACTTACTCTAGCTTCCCGGCAACAATT
AATAGACTGGATGGAGGCGGATAAAGTTGCAGGACCACTTCTGCGCTCGGCCCTTCCGGCTGGCTGGTTT
ATTGCTGATAAATCTGGAGCCGGTGAGCGTGGGTCTCGCGGTATCATTGCAGCACTGGGGCCAGATGGTA
AGCCCTCCCGTATCGTAGTTATCTACACGACGGGGAGTCAGGCAACTATGGATGAACGAAATAGACAGAT
CGCTGAGATAGGTGCCTCACTGATTAAGCATTGGTAACTGTCAGACCAAGTTTACTCATATATACTTTAG
ATTGATTTAAAACTTCATTTTTAATTTAAAAGGATCTAGGTGAAGATCCTTTTTGATAATCTCATGACCA
AAATCCCTTAACGTGAGTTTTCGTTCCACTGAGCGTCAGACCCCGTAGAAAAGATCAAAGGATCTTCTTG
AGATCCTTTTTTTCTGCGCGTAATCTGCTGCTTGCAAACAAAAAAACCACCGCTACCAGCGGTGGTTTGT
TTGCCGGATCAAGAGCTACCAACTCTTTTTCCGAAGGTAACTGGCTTCAGCAGAGCGCAGATACCAAATA
CTGTCTTTCTAGTGTAGCCGTAGTTAGGCCACCACTTCAAGAACTCTGTAGCACCGCCTACATACCTCGC
TCTGCTAATCCTGTTACCAGTGGCTGCTGCCAGTGGCGATAAGTCGTGTCTTACCGGGTTGGACTCAAGA
CGATAGTTACCGGATAAGGCGCAGCGGTCGGGCTGAACGGGGGGTTCGTGCACACAGCCCAGCTTGGAGC
GAACGACCTACACCGAACTGAGATACCTACAGCGTGAGCTATGAGAAAGCGCCACGCTTCCCGAAGGGAG
AAAGGCGGACAGGTATCCGGTAAGCGGCAGGGTCGGAACAGGAGAGCGCACGAGGGAGCTTCCAGGGGGA
AACGCCTGGTATCTTTATAGTCCTGTCGGGTTTCGCCACCTCTGACTTGAGCGTCGATTTTTGTGATGCT
CGTCAGGGGGGCGGAGCCTATGGAAAAACGCCAGCAACGCGGCCTTTTTACGGTTCCTGGCCTTTTGCTG
GCCTTTTGCTCACATGTTCTTTCCTGCGTTATCCCCTGATTCTGTGGATAACCGTATTACCGCCTTTGAG
TGAGCTGATACCGCTCGCCGCAGCCGAACGACCGAGCGCAGCGAGTCAGTGAGCGAGGAAGCGGAAGAGC
GCCCAATACGCAAACCGCCTCTCCCCGCGCGTTGGCCGATTCATTAATGCAGCTGTGGAATGTGTGTCAG
TTAGGGTGTGGAAAGTCCCCAGGCTCCCCAGCAGGCAGAAGTATGCAAAGCATGCATCTCAATTAGTCAG
CAACCAGGTGTGGAAAGTCCCCAGGCTCCCCAGCAGGCAGAAGTATGCAAAGCATGCATCTCAATTAGTC
AGCAACCATAGTCCCGCCCCTAACTCCGCCCATCCCGCCCCTAACTCCGCCCAGTTCCGCCCATTCTCCG
CCCCATGGCTGACTAATTTTTTTTATTTATGCAGAGGCCGAGGCCGCCTCGGCCTCTGAGCTATTCCAGA
AGTAGTGAGGAGGCTTTTTTGGAGGCCTAGGCTTTTGCAAAAAGCTTGGACACAAGACAGGCTTGCGAGA
TATGTTTGAGAATACCACTTTATCCCGCGTCAGGGAGAGGCAGTGCGTAAAAAGACGCGGACTCATGTGA
AATACTGGTTTTTAGTGCGCCAGATCTCTATAATCTCGCGCAACCTATTTTCCCCTCGAACACTTTTTAA
GCCGTAGATAAACAGGCTGGGACACTTCACATGAGCGAAAAATACATCGTCACCTGGGACATGTTGCAGA
TCCATGCACGTAAACTCGCAAGCCGACTGATGCCTTCTGAACAATGGAAAGGCATTATTGCCGTAAGCCG
TGGCGGTCTGTACCGGGTGCGTTACTGGCGCGTGAACTGGGTATTCGTCATGTCGATACCGTTTGTATTT
CCAGCTACGATCACGACAACCAGCGCGAGCTTAAAGTGCTGAAACGCGCAGAAGGCGATGGCGAAGGCTT
CATCGTTATTGATGACCTGGTGGATACCGGTGGTACTGCGGTTGCGATTCGTGAAATGTATCCAAAAGCG
CACTTTGTCACCATCTTCGCAAAACCGGCTGGTCGTCCGCTGGTTGATGACTATGTTGTTGATATCCCGC
AAGATACCTGGATTGAACAGCCGTGGGATATGGGCGTCGTATTCGTCCCGCCAATCTCCGGTCGCTAATC
TTTTCAACGCCTGGCACTGCCGGGCGTTGTTCTTTTTAACTTCAGGCGGGTTACAATAGTTTCCAGTAAG
TATTCTGGAGGCTGCATCCATGACACAGGCAAACCTGAGCGAAACCCTGTTCAAACCCCGCTTTAAACAT
CCTGAAACCTCGACGCTAGTCCGCCGCTTTAATCACGGCGCACAACCGCCTGTGCAGTCGGCCCTTGATG
GTAAAACCATCCCTCACTGGTATCGCATGATTAACCGTCTGATGTGGATCTGGCGCGGCATTGACCCACG
CGAAATCCTCGACGTCCAGGCACGTATTGTGATGAGCGATGCCGAACGTACCGACGATGATTTATACGAT
ACGGTGATTGGCTACCGTGGCGGCAACTGGATTTATGAGTGGGCCCCGGATCTTTGTGAAGGAACCTTAC
TTCTGTGGTGTGACATAATTGGACAAACTACCTACAGAGATTTAAAGCTCTAAGGTAAATATAAAATTTT
TAAGTGTATAATGTGTTAAACTACTGATTCTAATTGTTTGTGTATTTTAGATTCCAACCTATGGAACTGA
TGAATGGGAGCAGTGGTGGAATGCCTTTAATGAGGAAAACCTGTTTTGCTCAGAAGAAATGCCATCTAGT
GATGATGAGGCTACTGCTGACTCTCAACATTCTACTCCTCCAAAAAAGAAGAGAAAGGTAGAAGACCCCA
AGGACTTTCCTTCAGAATTGCTAAGTTTTTTGAGTCATGCTGTGTTTAGTAATAGAACTCTTGCTTGCTT
TGCTATTTACACCACAAAGGAAAAAGCTGCACTGCTATACAAGAAAATTATGGAAAAATATTCTGTAACC
TTTATAAGTAGGCATAACAGTTATAATCATAACATACTGTTTTTTCTTACTCCACACAGGCATAGAGTGT
CTGCTATTAATAACTATGCTCAAAAATTGTGTACCTTTAGCTTTTTAATTTGTAAAGGGGTTAATAAGGA
ATATTTGATGTATAGTGCCTTGACTAGAGATCATAATCAGCCATACCACATTTGTAGAGGTTTTACTTGC
TTTAAAAAACCTCCCACACCTCCCCCTGAACCTGAAACATAAAATGAATGCAATTGTTGTTGTTAACTTG
TTTATTGCAGCTTATAATGGTTACAAATAAAGCAATAGCATCACAAATTTCACAAATAAAGCATTTTTTT
CACTGCATTCTAGTTGTGGTTTGTCCAAACTCATCAATGTATCTTATCATGTCTGGATCAACTGGATAAC
TCAAGCTAACCAAAATCATCCCAAACTTCCCACCCCATACCCTATTACCACTGCCAATTACCTAGTGGTT
TCATTTACTCTAAACCTGTGATTCCTCTGAATTATTTTCATTTTAAAGAAATTGTATTTGTTAAATATGT
ACTACAAACTTAGTAGTTGGAAGGGCTAATTCACTCCCAAAGAAGACAAGATATCCTTGATCTGTGGATC
TACCACACACAAGGCTACTTCCCTGATTAGCAGAACTACACACCAGGGCCAGGGGTCAGATATCCACTGA
CCTTTGGATGGTGCTACAAGCTAGTACCAGTTGAGCCAGATAAGGTAGAAGAGGCCAATAAAGGAGAGAA
CACCAGCTTGTTACACCCTGTGAGCCTGCATGGGATGGATGACCCGGAGAGAGAAGTGTTAGAGTGGAGG
TTTGACAGCCGCCTAGCATTTCATCACGTGGCCCGAGAGCTGCATCCGGAGTACTTCAAGAACTGCTGAT
ATCGAGCTTGCTACAAGGGACTTTCCGCTGGGGACTTTCCAGGGAGGCGTGGCCTGGGCGGGACTGGGGA
GTGGCGAGCCCTCAGATCCTGCATATAAGCAGCTGCTTTTTGCCTGTACTGGGTCTCTCTGGTTAGACCA
GATCTGAGCCTGGGAGCTCTCTGGCTAACTAGGGAACCCACTGCTTAAGCCTCAATAAAGCTTGCCTTGA
GTGCTTCAAGTAGTGTGTGCCCGTCTGTTGTGTGACTCTGGTAACTAGAGATCCCTCAGACCCTTTTAGT
CAGTGTGGAAAATCTCTAGCAGTGGCGCCCGAACAGGGACTTGAAAGCGAAAGGGAAACCAGAGGAGCTC
TCTCGACGCAGGACTCGGCTTGCTGAAGCGCGCACGGCAAGAGGCGAGGGGCGGCGACTGGTGAGTACGC
CAAAAATTTTGACTAGCGGAGGCTAGAAGGAGAGAGATGGGTGCGAGAGCGTCAGTATTAAGCGGGGGAG
AATTAGATCGCGATGGGAAAAAATTCGGTTAAGGCCAGGGGGAAAGAAAAAATATAAATTAAAACATATA
GTATGGGCAAGCAGGGAGCTAGAACGATTCGCAGTTAATCCTGGCCTGTTAGAAACATCAGAAGGCTGTA
GACAAATACTGGGACAGCTACAACCATCCCTTCAGACAGGATCAGAAGAACTTAGATCATTATATAATAC
AGTAGCAACCCTCTATTGTGTGCATCAAAGGATAGAGATAAAAGACACCAAGGAAGCTTTAGACAAGATA
GAGGAAGAGCAAAACAAAAGTAAGACCACCGCACAGCAAGCGGCCGGCCGCTGATCTTCAGACCTGGAGG
AGGAGATATGAGGGACAATTGGAGAAGTGAATTATATAAATATAAAGTAGTAAAAATTGAACCATTAGGA
GTAGCACCCACCAAGGCAAAGAGAAGAGTGGTGCAGAGAGAAAAAAGAGCAGTGGGAATAGGAGCTTTGT
TCCTTGGGTTCTTGGGAGCAGCAGGAAGCACTATGGGCGCAGCGTCAATGACGCTGACGGTACAGGCCAG
ACAATTATTGTCTGGTATAGTGCAGCAGCAGAACAATTTGCTGAGGGCTATTGAGGCGCAACAGCATCTG
TTGCAACTCACAGTCTGGGGCATCAAGCAGCTCCAGGCAAGAATCCTGGCTGTGAAAGATACCTAAAGGA
TCAACAGCTCCTGGGGATTTGGGGTTGCTCTGGAAAACTCATTTGCACCACTGCTGTGCCTTGGAATGCT
AGTTGGAGTAATAAATCTCTGGAACAGATTTGGAATCACACGACCTGGATGGAGTGGGACAGAGAAATTA
ACAATTACACAAGCTTAATACACTCCTTAATTGAAGAATCGCAAAACCAGCAAGAAAAGAATGAACAAGA
ATTATTGGAATTAGATAAATGGGCAAGTTTGTGGAATTGGTTTAACATAACAAATTGGCTGTGGTATATA
AAATTATTCATAATGATAGTAGGAGGCTTGGTAGGTTTAAGAATAGTTTTTGCTGTACTTTCTATAGTGA
ATAGAGTTAGGCAGGGATATTCACCATTATCGTTTCAGACCCACCTCCCAACCCCGAGGGGACCCGACAG
GCCCGAAGGAATAGAAGAAGAAGGTGGAGAGAGAGACAGAGACAGATCCATTCGATTAGTGAACGGATCT
CGACGGTATCGCCAAATGGCAGTATTCATCCACAATTTTAAAAGAAAAGGGGGGATTGGGGGGTACAGTG
CAGGGGAAAGAATAGTAGACATAATAGCAACAGACATACAAACTAAAGAATTACAAAAACAAATTACAAA
AATTCAAAATTTTCGGGTTTATTACAGGGACAGCAGAGATCCAGTTTGGATCGATAAGCTTGATATCGAA
TTCCGTGAGGCTCCGGTGCCCGTCAGTGGGCAGAGCGCACATCGCCCACAGTCCCCGAGAAGTTGGGGGG
AGGGGTCGGCAATTGAACCGGTGCCTAGAGAAGGTGGCGCGGGGTAAACTGGGAAAGTGATGTCGTGTAC
TGGCTCCGCCTTTTTCCCGAGGGTGGGGGAGAACCGTATATAAGTGCAGTAGTCGCCGTGAACGTTCTTT
TTCGCAACGGGTTTGCCGCCAGAACACAGGTAAGTGCCGTGTGTGGTTCCCGCGGGCCTGGCCTCTTTAC
GGGTTATGGCCCTTGCGTGCCTTGAATTACTTCCACCTGGCTGCAGTACGTGATTCTTGATCCCGAGCTT
CGGGTTGGAAGTGGGTGGGAGAGTTCGAGGCCTTGCGCTTAAGGAGCCCCTTCGCCTCGTGCTTGAGTTG
AGGCCTGGCCTGGGCGCTGGGGCCGCCGCGTGCGAATCTGGTGGCACCTTCGCGCCTGTCTCGCTGCTTT
CGATAAGTCTCTAGCCATTTAAAATTTTTGATGACCTGCTGCGACGCTTTTTTTCTGGCAAGATAGTCTT
GTAAATGCGGGCCAAGATCTGCACACTGGTATTTCGGTTTTTGGGGCCGCGGGCGGCGACGGGGCCCGTG
CGTCCCAGCGCACATGTTCGGCGAGGCGGGGCCTGCGAGCGCGGCCACCGAGAATCGGACGGGGGTAGTC
TCAAGCTGGCCGGCCTGCTCTGGTGCCTGGCCTCGCGCCGCCGTGTATCGCCCCGCCCTGGGCGGCAAGG
CTGGCCCGGTCGGCACCAGTTGCGTGAGCGGAAAGATGGCCGCTTCCCGGCCCTGCTGCAGGGAGCTCAA
AATGGAGGACGCGGCGCTCGGGAGAGCGGGCGGGTGAGTCACCCACACAAAGGAAAAGGGCCTTTCCGTC
CTCAGCCGTCGCTTCATGTGACTCCACGGAGTACCGGGCGCCGTCCAGGCACCTCGATTAGTTCTCGAGC
TTTTGGAGTACGTCGTCTTTAGGTTGGGGGGAGGGGTTTTATGCGATGGAGTTTCCCCACACTGAGTGGG
TGGAGACTGAAGTTAGGCCAGCTTGGCACTTGATGTAATTCTCCTTGGAATTTGCCCTTTTTGAGTTTGG
ATCTTGGTTCATTCTCAAGCCTCAGACAGTGGTTCAAAGTTTTTTTCTTCCATTTCAGGTGTCGTGAGGA
ATTAGCTTGGTACTAATACGACTCACTATAGGGAGACCCAAGCTGGCTAGGTAAGCTTGGTACCGAGCTC
GGATCCGCCGCCACCATGGTGAGCAAGGGCGAGGAGCTGTTCACCGGGGTGGTGCCCATCCTGGTCGAGC
TGGACGGCGACGTAAACGGCCACAAGTTCAGCGTGTCCGGCGAGGGCGAGGGCGATGCCACCTACGGCAA
GCTGACCCTGAAGTTCATTTGCACCACCGGCAAGCTGCCCGTGCCCTGGCCCACCCTCGTGACCACCCTG
ACCTACGGCGTGCAGTGCTTCAGCCGCTACCCCGACCACATGAAGCAGCACGACTTCTTCAAGTCCGCCA
TGCCCGAAGGCTACGTCCAGGAGCGCACCATCTTCTTCAAGGACGACGGCAACTACAAGACCCGCGCCGA
GGTGAAGTTCGAGGGCGACACCCTGGTGAACCGCATCGAGCTGAAGGGCATCGACTTCAAGGAGGACGGC
AACATCCTGGGGCACAAGCTGGAGTACAACTACAACAGCCACAACGTCTATATCATGGCCGACAAGCAGA
AGAACGGCATCAAGGTGAACTTCAAGATCCGCCACAACATCGAGGACGGCAGCGTGCAGCTCGCCGACCA
CTACCAGCAGAACACCCCCATCGGCGACGGCCCCGTGCTGCTGCCCGACAACCACTACCTGAGCACCCAG
TCCGCCCTGAGCAAAGACCCCAACGAGAAGCGCGATCACATGGTCCTGCTGGAGTTCGTGACCGCCGCCG
GGATCACTCTCGGCATGGACGAGCTGTACAAGTAAACTAGTGCGGCCTTAAAGAGACCGGTTCACTGTGA
CAGTAAAAGAGACCGGTTCACTGTGAGAATGAAAGAGACCGGTTCACTGTGATCGGAAAAGAGACCGGTT
CACTGTGAGCGGCCTTAAAGAGACCGGTTCACTGTGACAGTAAAAGAGACCGGTTCACTGTGAGAATGAA
AGAGACCGGTTCACTGTGATCGGAAAAGAGACCGGTTCACTGTGAGCGGCCTTGAAACCCAGCAGACAAT
GTAGCTCAGTAGAAACCCAGCAGACAATGTAGCTGAATGGAAACCCAGCAGACAATGTAGCTTCGGAGAA
ACCCAGCAGACAATGTAGCTGCGGCCTTGAAACCCAGCAGACAATGTAGCTCAGTAGAAACCCAGCAGAC
AATGTAGCTGAATGGAAACCCAGCAGACAATGTAGCTTCGGAGAAACCCAGCAGACAATGTAGCTGCGGC
CGCGACTCTAGAGTCGACCTGCAGGCATGCAAGCTTGATATCAAGCTTATCGATAATCAACCTCTGGATT
ACAAAATTTGTGAAAGATTGACTGGTATTCTTAACTATGTTGCTCCTTTTACGCTATGTGGATACGCTGC
TTTAATGCCTTTGTATCATGCTATTGCTTCCCGTATGGCTTTCATTTTCTCCTCCTTGTATAAATCCTGG
TTGCTGTCTCTTTATGAGGAGTTGTGGCCCGTTGTCAGGCAACGTGGCGTGGTGTGCACTGTGTTTGCTG
ACGCAACCCCCACTGGTTGGGGCATTGCCACCACCTGTCAGCTCCTTTCCGGGACTTTCGCTTTCCCCCT
CCCTATTGCCACGGCGGAACTCATCGCCGCCTGCCTTGCCCGCTGCTGGACAGGGGCTCGGCTGTTGGGC
ACTGACAATTCCGTGGTGTTGTCGGGGAAATCATCGTCCTTTCCTTGGCTGCTCGCCTGTGTTGCCACCT
GGATTCTGCGCGGGACGTCCTTCTGCTACGTCCCTTCGGCCCTCAATCCAGCGGACCTTCCTTCCCGCGG
CCTGCTGCCGGCTCTGCGGCCTCTTCCGCGTCTTCGCCTTCGCCCTCAGACGAGTCGGATCTCCCTTTGG
GCCGCCTCCCCGCAT
