>Addgene plasmid #67955 | 8X2C mAGNET | addgene partial sequence | sequence record 127558 | pLenti-F 5'-TTTTGAGTTTGGATCTTGGT-3'
TTCAAGTTTTTTTCTTCCATTTCAGGTGTCGTGAGGAATTAGCTTGGTACTAATACGACTCACTATAGGG
AGACCCAAGCTGGCTAGGTAAGCTTGGTACCGAGCTCGGATCCGCCGCCACCATGGTGAGCAAGGGCGAG
GAGCTGTTCACCGGGGTGGTGCCCATCCTGGTCGAGCTGGACGGCGACGTAAACGGCCACAAGTTCAGCG
TGTCCGGCGAGGGCGAGGGCGATGCCACCTACGGCAAGCTGACCCTGAAGTTCATTTGCACCACCGGCAA
GCTGCCCGTGCCCTGGCCCACCCTCGTGACCACCCTGACCTACGGCGTGCAGTGCTTCAGCCGCTACCCC
GACCACATGAAGCAGCACGACTTCTTCAAGTCCGCCATGCCCGAAGGCTACGTCCAGGAGCGCACCATCT
TCTTCAAGGACGACGGCAACTACAAGACCCGCGCCGAGGTGAAGTTCGAGGGCGACACCCTGGTGAACCG
CATCGAGCTGAAGGGCATCGACTTCAAGGAGGACGGCAACATCCTGGGGCACAAGCTGGAGTACAACTAC
AACAGCCACAACGTCTATATCATGGCCGACAAGCAGAAGAACGGCATCAAGGTGAACTTCAAGATCCGCC
ACAACATCGAGGACGGCAGCGTGCAGCTCGCCGACCACTACCAGCAGAACACCCCCATCGGCGACGGCCC
CGTGCTGCTGCCCGACAACCACTACCTGAGCACCCAGTCCGCCCTGAGCAAAGACCCCAACGAGAAGCGC
GATCACATGGTCCTGCTGGAGTTCGTGACCGCCGCCGGGATCACTCTCGGCATGGACGAGCTGTACAAGT
AAACTAGTGCGG
