>Addgene plasmid #67955 | 8X2C mAGNET | addgene partial sequence | sequence record 127559 | WPRE-R 5'-CATAGCGTAAAAGGAGCAACA-3'
TTTTGTAATCCAGAGGTTGATTATCGATAAGCTTGATATCAAGCTTGCATGCCTGCAGGTCGACTCTAGA
GTCGCGGCCGCAGCTACATTGTCTGCTGGGTTTCTCCGAAGCTACATTGTCTGCTGGGTTTCCATTCAGC
TACATTGTCTGCTGGGTTTCTACTGAGCTACATTGTCTGCTGGGTTTCAAGGCCGCAGCTACATTGTCTG
CTGGGTTTCTCCGAAGCTACATTGTCTGCTGGGTTTCCATTCAGCTACATTGTCTGCTGGGTTTCTACTG
AGCTACATTGTCTGCTGGGTTTCAAGGCCGCTCACAGTGAACCGGTCTCTTTTCCGATCACAGTGAACCG
GTCTCTTTCATTCTCACAGTGAACCGGTCTCTTTTACTGTCACAGTGAACCGGTCTCTTTAAGGCCGCTC
ACAGTGAACCGGTCTCTTTTCCGATCACAGTGAACCGGTCTCTTTCATTCTCACAGTGAACCGGTCTCTT
TTACTGTCACAGTGAACCGGTCTCTTTAAGGCCGCACTAGTTTACTTGTACAGCTCGTCCATGCCGAGAG
TGATCCCGGCGGCGGTCACGAACTCCAGCAGGACCATGTGATCGCGCTTCTCGTTGGGGTCTTTGCTCAG
GGCGGACTGGGTGCTCAGGTAGTGGTTGTC
